Addgene plasmid #247036: pLminP_Luc2P_RE60
Purpose: Lentiviral expression of a minimal promoter only with single TATA cloned 5' to firefly luciferase. Coexpresses EmGFP to monitor lentiviral transduction.
Depositing lab: Ramnik Xavier. Depositing organization: Broad Institute. Publication: Simultaneous Pathway Activity Inference and Gene Expression Analysis Using RNA Sequencing. O'Connell DJ, Kolde R, Sooknah M, Graham DB, Sundberg TB, Latorre IJ, Mikkelsen TS, Xavier RJ. Cell Syst. 2016 May 25;2(5):323-34. doi: 10.1016/j.cels.2016.04.011. Epub 2016 May 19. PubMed 27211859.
Backbone
  Vector backbone: pLenti7.3
  Backbone manufacturer: Thermo Fisher
  Backbone size w/o insert (bp): 7251
  Vector type: Lentiviral
  Selectable markers: EmGFP
Growth in bacteria
  Bacterial resistance: Ampicillin, 100 μg/mL
  Growth temperature: 37°C
  Growth strain: NEB Stable
  Copy number: High Copy
Gene/Insert
  Gene/Insert name: Firefly luciferase
  Species: P. pyralis
  Insert size (bp): 1776
  Cloning method: Gibson Cloning
  Sequencing primers: 5′ GGTACAGTGCAGGGGAAAGA
Resource information
  A portion of this plasmid was derived from a plasmid made by: Promega; derived from pGL4.29 reporter vector
Terms and licenses: Academic/Nonprofit Terms; Industry Terms: Not Available to Industry
How to cite: pLminP_Luc2P_RE60 was a gift from Ramnik Xavier (Addgene plasmid # 247036 ; http://n2t.net/addgene:247036 ; RRID:Addgene_247036)
