[The description below was written by a language model from this plasmid's Addgene catalogue record and pLannotate feature annotations shown in this document.]
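Description:
pLminP_Luc2P_RE60 is a third-generation-style, self-inactivating HIV-1 lentiviral reporter plasmid of about 9.2 kb built on the pLenti7.3 backbone. In bacteria it is maintained through a high-copy ColE1/pUC origin and selected with ampicillin via the β-lactamase gene. The backbone also carries an f1 origin, an SV40 origin and remnants of a lac/lacZα cloning region flanked by T7 and T3 promoters. Viral genomic RNA is transcribed from a chimeric RSV promoter fused to a truncated 5' LTR. It contains the Ψ packaging signal with a gag fragment, the Rev response element for Rev-dependent nuclear export, and the cPPT/CTS. It ends in a ΔU3 3' LTR followed by an SV40 polyadenylation signal, so the integrated provirus lacks LTR promoter activity.

The payload has two expression units. The first is a minimal TATA-box promoter (minP) with low basal activity placed directly upstream of the synthetic luc2 firefly luciferase, which is fused to a codon-optimised PEST degradation sequence. This Luc2P arrangement, derived from the pGL4.29 reporter vector, shortens the protein's half-life so that signal follows transcriptional changes more closely. A WPRE follows to enhance transcript expression. The second unit is an SV40 enhancer/early promoter driving Emerald GFP, which serves as the marker for monitoring transduction.

According to the record, this construct carries the minimal promoter alone, and the feature table shows no response element upstream of it. It therefore appears suited to reporting baseline activity, presumably as a reference for related response-element reporters, although the record does not state this role explicitly.
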