Features (pLannotate 1.2.2; 28 found; start..end, strand, type, name):
      3..229     +  promoter       RSV promoter: Rous sarcoma virus enhancer/promoter
    230..410     +  LTR            5' LTR (truncated): truncated 5' long terminal repeat (LTR) from HIV-1
    457..582     +  misc_feature   HIV-1 Ψ: packaging signal of human immunodeficiency virus type 1
    566..929     +  CDS            HIV-1 gag (fragment): gag protein from human immunodeficiency virus 1; gag
   1075..1308    +  misc_feature   RRE: The Rev response element (RRE) of HIV-1 allows for Rev-dependent mRNA export from the nucleus to the cytoplasm.
   1685..1785    +  CDS            Rev (fragment): human immunodeficiency virus 1 (HIV-1) Rev protein; rev; enhances nuclear export of unspliced and incompletely spliced viral mRNAs
   1804..1921    +  misc_feature   cPPT/CTS: central polypurine tract and central termination sequence of HIV-1
   1984..2015    +  promoter       minP: minimal TATA-box promoter with low basal activity
   2048..3697    +  CDS            luciferase: firefly luciferase synthetic luc2 version of the luciferase gene
   3701..3820    +  CDS            hPEST: PEST degradation sequence from mouse ornithine decarboxylase human codon-optimized
   3912..4500    +  misc_feature   WPRE: woodchuck hepatitis virus posttranscriptional regulatory element
   4515..4831    +  promoter       SV40 promoter: SV40 enhancer and early promoter
   4882..5601    +  CDS            EmGFP: Emerald GFP mammalian codon-optimized
   5600..5671    +  CDS            nef (fragment): NEF_HV1Z2 - Experimental evidence at protein level: Swiss-Prot protein existence level 1. Extracellular Nef protein targets CD4(+) T-lymphocytes for apoptosis by interacting with CXCR4 surface receptors. From Human immunodeficiency virus type 1 group M subtype D (isolate Z2/CDC-Z34) (HIV-1).
   5673..5906    +  LTR            3' LTR (ΔU3): self-inactivating 3' long terminal repeat (LTR) from HIV-1
   5978..6099    +  polyA_signal   SV40 poly(A) signal: SV40 polyadenylation signal
   6139..6274    +  rep_origin     SV40 ori: SV40 origin of replication
   6295..6313    -  promoter       T7 promoter: promoter for bacteriophage T7 RNA polymerase
   6321..6476    +  CDS            lacZα (fragment): LacZα fragment of β-galactosidase; lacZ fragment
   6481..6909    +  rep_origin     f1 ori (sequence partly withheld): f1 bacteriophage origin of replication; arrow indicates direction of (+) strand synthesis
   6962..7066    +  promoter       AmpR promoter: bla
   7067..7927    +  CDS            AmpR: β-lactamase; bla; confers resistance to ampicillin, carbenicillin, and related antibiotics
   8098..8686    +  rep_origin     ori: high-copy-number ColE1/pMB1/pBR322/pUC origin of replication
   8869..8961    +  CDS            lacI (fragment): lac repressor; lacI; The lac repressor binds to the lac operator to inhibit transcription in E. coli. This inhibition can be relieved by adding lactose or isopropyl-β-D-thiogalactopyranoside (IPTG).
   8974..8995    +  protein_bind   CAP binding site: CAP binding activates transcription in the presence of cAMP. E. coli catabolite activator protein
   9010..9040    +  promoter       lac promoter: promoter for the E. coli lac operon
   9048..9064    +  protein_bind   lac operator: The lac repressor binds to the lac operator to inhibit transcription in E. coli. This inhibition can be relieved by adding lactose or isopropyl-β-D-thiogalactopyranoside (IPTG). lac repressor encoded by lacI
   9109..9127    +  promoter       T3 promoter: promoter for bacteriophage T3 RNA polymerase
>Addgene plasmid #247036 | pLminP_Luc2P_RE60 | addgene full sequence | sequence record 492027 | Addgene NGS Result
AATGTAGTCTTATGCAATACTCTTGTAGTCTTGCAACATGGTAACGATGAGTTAGCAACATGCCTTACAA
GGAGAGAAAAAGCACCGTGCATGCCGATTGGTGGAAGTAAGGTGGTACGATCGTGCCTTATTAGGAAGGC
AACAGACGGGTCTGACATGGATTGGACGAACCACTGAATTGCCGCATTGCAGAGATATTGTATTTAAGTG
CCTAGCTCGATACATAAACGGGTCTCTCTGGTTAGACCAGATCTGAGCCTGGGAGCTCTCTGGCTAACTA
GGGAACCCACTGCTTAAGCCTCAATAAAGCTTGCCTTGAGTGCTTCAAGTAGTGTGTGCCCGTCTGTTGT
GTGACTCTGGTAACTAGAGATCCCTCAGACCCTTTTAGTCAGTGTGGAAAATCTCTAGCAGTGGCGCCCG
AACAGGGACTTGAAAGCGAAAGGGAAACCAGAGGAGCTCTCTCGACGCAGGACTCGGCTTGCTGAAGCGC
GCACGGCAAGAGGCGAGGGGCGGCGACTGGTGAGTACGCCAAAAATTTTGACTAGCGGAGGCTAGAAGGA
GAGAGATGGGTGCGAGAGCGTCAGTATTAAGCGGGGGAGAATTAGATCGCGATGGGAAAAAATTCGGTTA
AGGCCAGGGGGAAAGAAAAAATATAAATTAAAACATATAGTATGGGCAAGCAGGGAGCTAGAACGATTCG
CAGTTAATCCTGGCCTGTTAGAAACATCAGAAGGCTGTAGACAAATACTGGGACAGCTACAACCATCCCT
TCAGACAGGATCAGAAGAACTTAGATCATTATATAATACAGTAGCAACCCTCTATTGTGTGCATCAAAGG
ATAGAGATAAAAGACACCAAGGAAGCTTTAGACAAGATAGAGGAAGAGCAAAACAAAAGTAAGACCACCG
CACAGCAAGCGGCCGCTGATCTTCAGACCTGGAGGAGGAGATATGAGGGACAATTGGAGAAGTGAATTAT
ATAAATATAAAGTAGTAAAAATTGAACCATTAGGAGTAGCACCCACCAAGGCAAAGAGAAGAGTGGTGCA
GAGAGAAAAAAGAGCAGTGGGAATAGGAGCTTTGTTCCTTGGGTTCTTGGGAGCAGCAGGAAGCACTATG
GGCGCAGCGTCAATGACGCTGACGGTACAGGCCAGACAATTATTGTCTGGTATAGTGCAGCAGCAGAACA
ATTTGCTGAGGGCTATTGAGGCGCAACAGCATCTGTTGCAACTCACAGTCTGGGGCATCAAGCAGCTCCA
GGCAAGAATCCTGGCTGTGGAAAGATACCTAAAGGATCAACAGCTCCTGGGGATTTGGGGTTGCTCTGGA
AAACTCATTTGCACCACTGCTGTGCCTTGGAATGCTAGTTGGAGTAATAAATCTCTGGAACAGATTTGGA
ATCACACGACCTGGATGGAGTGGGACAGAGAAATTAACAATTACACAAGCTTAATACACTCCTTAATTGA
AGAATCGCAAAACCAGCAAGAAAAGAATGAACAAGAATTATTGGAATTAGATAAATGGGCAAGTTTGTGG
AATTGGTTTAACATAACAAATTGGCTGTGGTATATAAAATTATTCATAATGATAGTAGGAGGCTTGGTAG
GTTTAAGAATAGTTTTTGCTGTACTTTCTATAGTGAATAGAGTTAGGCAGGGATATTCACCATTATCGTT
TCAGACCCACCTCCCAACCCCGAGGGGACCCGACAGGCCCGAAGGAATAGAAGAAGAAGGTGGAGAGAGA
GACAGAGACAGATCCATTCGATTAGTGAACGGATCTCGACGGTATCGGTTAACTTTTAAAAGAAAAGGGG
GGATTGGGGGGTACAGTGCAGGGGAAAGAATAGTAGACATAATAGCAACAGACATACAAACTAAAGAATT
ACAAAAACAAATTACAAAAATTCAAAATTTTATCGATCGCACCAGCGTGTGGATCCGAGAACAGATCTGG
CCTCGGCGGCCAAGCTTAGACACTAGAGGGTATATAATGGAAGCTCGACTTCCAGCTTGGCAATCCGGTA
CTGTTGGTAAAGCCACCATGGAAGATGCCAAAAACATTAAGAAGGGCCCAGCGCCATTCTACCCACTCGA
AGACGGGACCGCCGGCGAGCAGCTGCACAAAGCCATGAAGCGCTACGCCCTGGTGCCCGGCACCATCGCC
TTTACCGACGCACATATCGAGGTGGACATTACCTACGCCGAGTACTTCGAGATGAGCGTTCGGCTGGCAG
AAGCTATGAAGCGCTATGGGCTGAATACAAACCATCGGATCGTGGTGTGCAGCGAGAATAGCTTGCAGTT
CTTCATGCCCGTGTTGGGTGCCCTGTTCATCGGTGTGGCTGTGGCCCCAGCTAACGACATCTACAACGAG
CGCGAGCTGCTGAACAGCATGGGCATCAGCCAGCCCACCGTCGTATTCGTGAGCAAGAAAGGGCTGCAAA
AGATCCTCAACGTGCAAAAGAAGCTACCGATCATACAAAAGATCATCATCATGGATAGCAAGACCGACTA
CCAGGGCTTCCAAAGCATGTACACCTTCGTGACTTCCCATTTGCCACCCGGCTTCAACGAGTACGACTTC
GTGCCCGAGAGCTTCGACCGGGACAAAACCATCGCCCTGATCATGAACAGTAGTGGCAGTACCGGATTGC
CCAAGGGCGTAGCCCTACCGCACCGCACCGCTTGTGTCCGATTCAGTCATGCCCGCGACCCCATCTTCGG
CAACCAGATCATCCCCGACACCGCTATCCTCAGCGTGGTGCCATTTCACCACGGCTTCGGCATGTTCACC
ACGCTGGGCTACTTGATCTGCGGCTTTCGGGTCGTGCTCATGTACCGCTTCGAGGAGGAGCTATTCTTGC
GCAGCTTGCAAGACTATAAGATTCAATCTGCCCTGCTGGTGCCCACACTATTTAGCTTCTTCGCTAAGAG
CACTCTCATCGACAAGTACGACCTAAGCAACTTGCACGAGATCGCCAGCGGCGGGGCGCCGCTCAGCAAG
GAGGTAGGTGAGGCCGTGGCCAAACGCTTCCACCTACCAGGCATCCGCCAGGGCTACGGCCTGACAGAAA
CAACCAGCGCCATTCTGATCACCCCCGAAGGGGACGACAAGCCTGGCGCAGTAGGCAAGGTGGTGCCCTT
CTTCGAGGCTAAGGTGGTGGACTTGGACACCGGTAAGACACTGGGTGTGAACCAGCGCGGCGAGCTGTGC
GTCCGTGGCCCCATGATCATGAGCGGCTACGTTAACAACCCCGAGGCTACAAACGCTCTCATCGACAAGG
ACGGCTGGCTGCACAGCGGCGACATCGCCTACTGGGACGAGGACGAGCACTTCTTCATCGTGGACCGGCT
GAAGAGCCTGATCAAATACAAGGGCTACCAGGTAGCCCCAGCCGAACTGGAGAGCATCCTGCTGCAACAC
CCCAACATCTTCGACGCCGGGGTCGCCGGCCTGCCCGACGACGATGCCGGCGAGCTGCCCGCCGCAGTCG
TCGTGCTGGAACACGGTAAAACCATGACCGAGAAGGAGATCGTGGACTATGTGGCCAGCCAGGTTACAAC
CGCCAAGAAGCTGCGCGGTGGTGTTGTGTTCGTGGACGAGGTGCCTAAAGGACTGACCGGCAAGTTGGAC
GCCCGCAAGATCCGCGAGATTCTCATTAAGGCCAAGAAGGGCGGCAAGATCGCCGTGAATTCTCACGGCT
TCCCTCCCGAGGTGGAGGAGCAGGCCGCCGGCACCCTGCCCATGAGCTGCGCCCAGGAGAGCGGCATGGA
TAGACACCCTGCTGCTTGCGCCAGCGCCAGGATCAACGTCTAAGGCCGCGACTCTAGAACGCGTCACTGC
GGCTTTTCAACGGGGTAGACCGACTACAGACATCAGCGCGTACCGGTTAGTAATGATCGACAATCAACCT
CTGGATTACAAAATTTGTGAAAGATTGACTGGTATTCTTAACTATGTTGCTCCTTTTACGCTATGTGGAT
ACGCTGCTTTAATGCCTTTGTATCATGCTATTGCTTCCCGTATGGCTTTCATTTTCTCCTCCTTGTATAA
ATCCTGGTTGCTGTCTCTTTATGAGGAGTTGTGGCCCGTTGTCAGGCAACGTGGCGTGGTGTGCACTGTG
TTTGCTGACGCAACCCCCACTGGTTGGGGCATTGCCACCACCTGTCAGCTCCTTTCCGGGACTTTCGCTT
TCCCCCTCCCTATTGCCACGGCGGAACTCATCGCCGCCTGCCTTGCCCGCTGCTGGACAGGGGCTCGGCT
GTTGGGCACTGACAATTCCGTGGTGTTGTCGGGGAAGCTGACGTCCTTTCCATGGCTGCTCGCCTGTGTT
GCCACCTGGATTCTGCGCGGGACGTCCTTCTGCTACGTCCCTTCGGCCCTCAATCCAGCGGACCTTCCTT
CCCGCGGCCTGCTGCCGGCTCTGCGGCCTCTTCCGCGTCTTCGCCTTCGCCCTCAGACGAGTCGGATCTC
CCTTTGGGCCGCCTCCCCGCCTGGCGATGGTACCGGTGTGGAAAGTCCCCAGGCTCCCCAGCAGGCAGAA
GTATGCAAAGCATGCATCTCAATTAGTCAGCAACCAGGTGTGGAAAGTCCCCAGGCTCCCCAGCAGGCAG
AAGTATGCAAAGCATGCATCTCAATTAGTCAGCAACCATAGTCCCGCCCCTAACTCCGCCCATCCCGCCC
CTAACTCCGCCCAGTTCCGCCCATTCTCCGCCCCATGGCTGACTAATTTTTTTTATTTATGCAGAGGCCG
AGGCCGCCTCTGCCTCTGAGCTATTCCAGAAGTAGTGAGGAGGCTTTTTTGGAGGCCTAGGCTTTTGCAA
AAAGCTCCCGGGAGCTTGTATATCCATTTTCGGATCTGATCAGCACCTAGCATGGTGAGCAAGGGCGAGG
AGCTGTTCACCGGGGTGGTGCCCATCCTGGTCGAGCTGGACGGCGACGTAAACGGCCACAAGTTCAGCGT
GTCCGGCGAGGGCGAGGGCGATGCCACCTACGGCAAGCTGACCCTGAAGTTCATCTGCACCACCGGCAAG
CTGCCCGTGCCCTGGCCCACCCTCGTGACCACCTTCACCTACGGCGTGCAGTGCTTCGCCCGCTACCCCG
ACCACATGAAGCAGCACGACTTCTTCAAGTCCGCCATGCCCGAAGGCTACGTCCAGGAGCGCACCATCTT
CTTCAAGGACGACGGCAACTACAAGACCCGCGCCGAGGTGAAGTTCGAGGGCGACACCCTGGTGAACCGC
ATCGAGCTGAAGGGCATCGACTTCAAGGAGGACGGCAACATCCTGGGGCACAAGCTGGAGTACAACTACA
ACAGCCACAAGGTCTATATCACCGCCGACAAGCAGAAGAACGGCATCAAGGTGAACTTCAAGACCCGCCA
CAACATCGAGGACGGCAGCGTGCAGCTCGCCGACCACTACCAGCAGAACACCCCCATCGGCGACGGCCCC
GTGCTGCTGCCCGACAACCACTACCTGAGCACCCAGTCCGCCCTGAGCAAAGACCCCAACGAGAAGCGCG
ATCACATGGTCCTGCTGGAGTTCGTGACCGCCGCCGGGATCACTCTCGGCATGGACGAGCTGTACAAGTA
AGGTACCTTTAAGACCAATGACTTACAAGGCAGCTGTAGATCTTAGCCACTTTTTAAAAGAAAAGGGGGG
ACTGGAAGGGCTAATTCACTCCCAACGAAGACAAGATCTGCTTTTTGCTTGTACTGGGTCTCTCTGGTTA
GACCAGATCTGAGCCTGGGAGCTCTCTGGCTAACTAGGGAACCCACTGCTTAAGCCTCAATAAAGCTTGC
CTTGAGTGCTTCAAGTAGTGTGTGCCCGTCTGTTGTGTGACTCTGGTAACTAGAGATCCCTCAGACCCTT
TTAGTCAGTGTGGAAAATCTCTAGCAGTAGTAGTTCATGTCATCTTATTATTCAGTATTTATAACTTGCA
AAGAAATGAATATCAGAGAGTGAGAGGAACTTGTTTATTGCAGCTTATAATGGTTACAAATAAAGCAATA
GCATCACAAATTTCACAAATAAAGCATTTTTTTCACTGCATTCTAGTTGTGGTTTGTCCAAACTCATCAA
TGTATCTTATCATGTCTGGCTCTAGCTATCCCGCCCCTAACTCCGCCCATCCCGCCCCTAACTCCGCCCA
GTTCCGCCCATTCTCCGCCCCATGGCTGACTAATTTTTTTTATTTATGCAGAGGCCGAGGCCGCCTCGGC
CTCTGAGCTATTCCAGAAGTAGTGAGGAGGCTTTTTTGGAGGCCTAGGGACGTACCCAATTCGCCCTATA
GTGAGTCGTATTACGCGCGCTCACTGGCCGTCGTTTTACAACGTCGTGACTGGGAAAACCCTGGCGTTAC
CCAACTTAATCGCCTTGCAGCACATCCCCCTTTCGCCAGCTGGCGTAATAGCGAAGAGGCCCGCACCGAT
CGCCCTTCCCAACAGTTGCGCAGCCTGAATGGCGAATGGG
[124 nt withheld, positions 6481-6604]
C
[91 nt withheld, positions 6606-6696]
A
[49 nt withheld, positions 6698-6746]
CCTTTGACGTTGGAGTCCACGTTCTTT
[37 nt withheld, positions 6774-6810]
ACCCTATCTCGGTCTATTCTTTTGATTTATAAGGGATTTTGCCGATTTCGGCCTATTGGTTAAAAAATGA
GCTGATTTAACAAAAATTTAACGCGAATTTTAACAAAATATTAACGCTTACAATTTAGGTGGCACTTTTC
GGGGAAATGTGCGCGGAACCCCTATTTGTTTATTTTTCTAAATACATTCAAATATGTATCCGCTCATGAG
ACAATAACCCTGATAAATGCTTCAATAATATTGAAAAAGGAAGAGTATGAGTATTCAACATTTCCGTGTC
GCCCTTATTCCCTTTTTTGCGGCATTTTGCCTTCCTGTTTTTGCTCACCCAGAAACGCTGGTGAAAGTAA
AAGATGCTGAAGATCAGTTGGGTGCACGAGTGGGTTACATCGAACTGGATCTCAACAGCGGTAAGATCCT
TGAGAGTTTTCGCCCCGAAGAACGTTTTCCAATGATGAGCACTTTTAAAGTTCTGCTATGTGGCGCGGTA
TTATCCCGTATTGACGCCGGGCAAGAGCAACTCGGTCGCCGCATACACTATTCTCAGAATGACTTGGTTG
AGTACTCACCAGTCACAGAAAAGCATCTTACGGATGGCATGACAGTAAGAGAATTATGCAGTGCTGCCAT
AACCATGAGTGATAACACTGCGGCCAACTTACTTCTGACAACGATCGGAGGACCGAAGGAGCTAACCGCT
TTTTTGCACAACATGGGGGATCATGTAACTCGCCTTGATCGTTGGGAACCGGAGCTGAATGAAGCCATAC
CAAACGACGAGCGTGACACCACGATGCCTGTAGCAATGGCAACAACGTTGCGCAAACTATTAACTGGCGA
ACTACTTACTCTAGCTTCCCGGCAACAATTAATAGACTGGATGGAGGCGGATAAAGTTGCAGGACCACTT
CTGCGCTCGGCCCTTCCGGCTGGCTGGTTTATTGCTGATAAATCTGGAGCCGGTGAGCGTGGGTCTCGCG
GTATCATTGCAGCACTGGGGCCAGATGGTAAGCCCTCCCGTATCGTAGTTATCTACACGACGGGGAGTCA
GGCAACTATGGATGAACGAAATAGACAGATCGCTGAGATAGGTGCCTCACTGATTAAGCATTGGTAACTG
TCAGACCAAGTTTACTCATATATACTTTAGATTGATTTAAAACTTCATTTTTAATTTAAAAGGATCTAGG
TGAAGATCCTTTTTGATAATCTCATGACCAAAATCCCTTAACGTGAGTTTTCGTTCCACTGAGCGTCAGA
CCCCGTAGAAAAGATCAAAGGATCTTCTTGAGATCCTTTTTTTCTGCGCGTAATCTGCTGCTTGCAAACA
AAAAAACCACCGCTACCAGCGGTGGTTTGTTTGCCGGATCAAGAGCTACCAACTCTTTTTCCGAAGGTAA
CTGGCTTCAGCAGAGCGCAGATACCAAATACTGTTCTTCTAGTGTAGCCGTAGTTAGGCCACCACTTCAA
GAACTCTGTAGCACCGCCTACATACCTCGCTCTGCTAATCCTGTTACCAGTGGCTGCTGCCAGTGGCGAT
AAGTCGTGTCTTACCGGGTTGGACTCAAGACGATAGTTACCGGATAAGGCGCAGCGGTCGGGCTGAACGG
GGGGTTCGTGCACACAGCCCAGCTTGGAGCGAACGACCTACACCGAACTGAGATACCTACAGCGTGAGCT
ATGAGAAAGCGCCACGCTTCCCGAAGGGAGAAAGGCGGACAGGTATCCGGTAAGCGGCAGGGTCGGAACA
GGAGAGCGCACGAGGGAGCTTCCAGGGGGAAACGCCTGGTATCTTTATAGTCCTGTCGGGTTTCGCCACC
TCTGACTTGAGCGTCGATTTTTGTGATGCTCGTCAGGGGGGCGGAGCCTATGGAAAAACGCCAGCAACGC
GGCCTTTTTACGGTTCCTGGCCTTTTGCTGGCCTTTTGCTCACATGTTCTTTCCTGCGTTATCCCCTGAT
TCTGTGGATAACCGTATTACCGCCTTTGAGTGAGCTGATACCGCTCGCCGCAGCCGAACGACCGAGCGCA
GCGAGTCAGTGAGCGAGGAAGCGGAAGAGCGCCCAATACGCAAACCGCCTCTCCCCGCGCGTTGGCCGAT
TCATTAATGCAGCTGGCACGACAGGTTTCCCGACTGGAAAGCGGGCAGTGAGCGCAACGCAATTAATGTG
AGTTAGCTCACTCATTAGGCACCCCAGGCTTTACACTTTATGCTTCCGGCTCGTATGTTGTGTGGAATTG
TGAGCGGATAACAATTTCACACAGGAAACAGCTATGACCATGATTACGCCAAGCGCGCAATTAACCCTCA
CTAAAGGGAACAAAAGCTGGAGCTGCAAGCTT
